Addgene plasmid #118518: pMRE-Tn5-132
Purpose: miniTn5 plasmid to deliver constitutively expressed fluorescent protein genes in bacteria
Depositing lab: Mitja Remus-Emsermann. Depositing organization: University of Canterbury. Publication: Chromatic Bacteria - A Broad Host-Range Plasmid and Chromosomal Insertion Toolbox for Fluorescent Protein Expression in Bacteria. Schlechter RO, Jun H, Bernach M, Oso S, Boyd E, Munoz-Lintz DA, Dobson RCJ, Remus DM, Remus-Emsermann MNP. Front Microbiol. 2018 Dec 12;9:3052. doi: 10.3389/fmicb.2018.03052. eCollection 2018. PubMed 30631309.
Backbone
  Vector backbone: pAG408
  Vector type: Bacterial Expression ; miniTn5 delivery vector
  Selectable markers: Chloramphenicol
Growth in bacteria
  Bacterial resistance: Ampicillin, 100 μg/mL
  Growth temperature: 37°C
  Growth strain: E. coli S17-1 lambda pir
  Copy number: High Copy
Gene/Insert
  Gene/Insert name: sGFP2
  Species: Synthetic
  Cloning method: Gibson Cloning
Resource information
  A portion of this plasmid was derived from a plasmid made by: pTriEx-RhoA-wt_mScarlet-I_SGFP2
Terms and licenses: Academic/Nonprofit Terms; Industry Terms: Not Available to Industry
Depositor comments: Please visit https://www.biorxiv.org/content/early/2018/09/07/402172 for bioRxiv preprint.
How to cite: pMRE-Tn5-132 was a gift from Mitja Remus-Emsermann (Addgene plasmid # 118518 ; http://n2t.net/addgene:118518 ; RRID:Addgene_118518)
