[The description below was written by a language model from this plasmid's Addgene catalogue record and pLannotate feature annotations shown in this document.]
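Description:
pMRE-Tn5-132 is a 5.8 kb miniTn5 suicide delivery plasmid built on the pAG408 backbone and designed to place a constitutively expressed fluorescent protein gene, sGFP2, into the chromosome of a wide range of bacteria. It replicates from the R6K γ origin, which works only when the pi initiator protein is supplied. It is therefore maintained in a lambda pir host such as E. coli S17-1 lambda pir, under ampicillin selection from the backbone bla gene. An incP oriT (with a traJ fragment) allows conjugative mobilisation from this donor into recipient strains. Recipients lack pi, so the plasmid cannot persist there and the markers survive only through transposition.

The payload is the synthetic sGFP2 coding sequence, introduced by Gibson assembly and derived from an earlier sGFP2-containing plasmid. The automated annotation labels this ORF as a cyan-emitting Aequorea GFP variant, most likely a closest-homologue call rather than a different insert. The ORF is followed by the lambda t0 terminator, then by a cat promoter fragment driving chloramphenicol acetyltransferase, and then by the rrnB T1 terminator. Chloramphenicol resistance is the marker used to select insertion events. A short leftover gentamicin-resistance fragment probably reflects the parental vector.

The Tn5 transposase gene (tnpA) is annotated separately from this cassette. In miniTn5 designs it normally lies outside the transposon ends, so insertions are stable once the plasmid is lost. However, the transposon end repeats are not annotated, so this placement cannot be confirmed from the table. The promoter driving sGFP2 is also neither annotated nor named in the record. The construct belongs to a toolbox for fluorescently tagging bacteria with different colours.
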