Features (pLannotate 1.2.2; 14 found; start..end, strand, type, name):
      1..684     +  CDS            Enhanced Cyan-Emitting GFP: Enhanced Cyan-Emitting GFP is a basic (constitutively fluorescent) cyan fluorescent protein published in 2002, derived from Aequorea victoria.
    701..795     +  terminator     lambda t0 terminator: transcription terminator from phage lambda
    810..838     +  promoter       cat promoter (fragment): promoter of the E. coli cat gene encoding chloramphenicol acetyltransferase
    839..1495    +  CDS            cat: CAT_ECOLX - Experimental evidence at protein level: Swiss-Prot protein existence level 1. This enzyme is an effector of chloramphenicol resistance in bacteria. From Escherichia coli. This protein is used as a marker in many commonly used cloning vectors, such as pACYC184.
   1563..1649    +  terminator     rrnB T1 terminator: Escherichia coli rrnB; transcription terminator T1 from the E. coli rrnB gene
   1677..1703    +  CDS            GmR (fragment): gentamycin acetyltransferase; aacC1; confers resistance to gentamycin
   1921..3348    +  CDS            tnpA: TN5P_ECOLX - Also known as tnp. Experimental evidence at protein level: Swiss-Prot protein existence level 1. Mediates transposition of transposon Tn5 by a 'cut and paste' mechanism. First, the monomeric transposase binds the 19 bp inverted DNA repeats flanking the transposon. Then, dimerization of the DNA- bound transposase creates a synaptic DNA complex. After nicking of the first DNA strand, excision of the transposon proceeds through a series of intermediates. The transposase then mediates the insertion of the transposon at a new site by strand transfer. The activity of the wild- type tran
   3479..3583    +  promoter       AmpR promoter: bla
   3584..4444    +  CDS            AmpR: β-lactamase; bla; confers resistance to ampicillin, carbenicillin, and related antibiotics
   4683..4792    +  oriT           oriT: incP origin of transfer
   4825..4870    +  CDS            traJ (fragment): oriT-recognizing protein; traJ
   4941..5273    +  rep_origin     R6K γ ori (fragment): γ replication origin from E. coli plasmid R6K; requires the R6K initiator protein pi for replication
   5324..5387    +  misc_feature   MCS (fragment): pBluescript multiple cloning site
   5427..5744    +  CDS            tnpA (fragment): TN5P_ECOLX - Also known as tnp. Experimental evidence at protein level: Swiss-Prot protein existence level 1. Mediates transposition of transposon Tn5 by a 'cut and paste' mechanism. First, the monomeric transposase binds the 19 bp inverted DNA repeats flanking the transposon. Then, dimerization of the DNA- bound transposase creates a synaptic DNA complex. After nicking of the first DNA strand, excision of the transposon proceeds through a series of intermediates. The transposase then mediates the insertion of the transposon at a new site by strand transfer. The activity of the wild- type tran
>Addgene plasmid #118518 | pMRE-Tn5-132 | addgene full sequence | sequence record 226625 | Addgene NGS Result
ATGAGCAAGGGCGAGGAGCTGTTCACCGGGGTGGTGCCCATCCTGGTCGAGCTGGACGGCGACGTAAACG
GCCACAAGTTCAGCGTGTCCGGCGAGGGCGAGGGCGATGCCACCTACGGCAAGCTGACCCTGAAGTTCAT
CTGCACCACCGGCAAGCTGCCCGTGCCCTGGCCCACCCTCGTGACCACCCTGACCTACGGCGTGCAGTGC
TTCGCCCGCTACCCCGACCACATGAAGCAGCACGACTTCTTCAAGTCCGCCATGCCCGAAGGCTACGTCC
AGGAGCGCACCATCTTCTTCAAGGACGACGGCAACTACAAGACCCGCGCCGAGGTGAAGTTCGAGGGCGA
CACCCTGGTGAACCGCATCGAGCTGAAGGGCATCGACTTCAAGGAGGACGGCAACATCCTGGGGCACAAG
CTGGAGTACAACTACAACAGCCACAACGTCTATATCACCGCCGACAAGCAGAAGAACGGCATCAAGGCCA
ACTTCAAGATCCGCCACAACATCGAGGACGGCGGCGTGCAGCTCGCCGACCACTACCAGCAGAACACCCC
CATCGGCGACGGCCCCGTGCTGCTGCCCGACAACCACTACCTGAGCACCCAGTCCAAGCTGAGCAAAGAC
CCCAACGAGAAGCGCGATCACATGGTCCTGCTGGAGTTCGTGACCGCCGCCGGGTAATTAGCTGAGCTTG
GACTCCTGTTGATAGATCCAGTAATGACCTCAGAACTCCATCTGGATTTGTTCAGAACGCTCGGTTGCCG
CCGGGCGTTTTTTATTGGTGAGAATCCAAGCTAGCTTGGCGAGATTTTCAGGAGCTAAGGAAGCTAAAAT
GGAGAAAAAAATCACTGGATATACCACCGTTGATATATCCCAATGGCATCGTAAAGAACATTTTGAGGCA
TTTCAGTCAGTTGCTCAATGTACCTATAACCAGACCGTTCAGCTGGATATTACGGCCTTTTTAAAGACCG
TAAAGAAAAATAAGCACAAGTTTTATCCGGCCTTTATTCACATTCTTGCCCGCCTGATGAATGCTCATCC
GGAATTTCGTATGGCAATGAAAGACGGTGAGCTGGTGATATGGGATAGTGTTCACCCTTGTTACACCGTT
TTCCATGAGCAAACTGAAACGTTTTCATCGCTCTGGAGTGAATACCACGACGATTTCCGGCAGTTTCTAC
ACATATATTCGCAAGATGTGGCGTGTTACGGTGAAAACCTGGCCTATTTCCCTAAAGGGTTTATTGAGAA
TATGTTTTTCGTCTCAGCCAATCCCTGGGTGAGTTTCACCAGTTTTGATTTAAACGTGGCCAATATGGAC
AACTTCTTCGCCCCCGTTTTCACCATGGGCAAATATTATACGCAAGGCGACAAGGTGCTGATGCCGCTGG
CGATTCAGGTTCATCATGCCGTTTGTGATGGCTTCCATGTCGGCAGAATGCTTAATGAATTACAACAGTA
CTGCGATGAGTGGCAGGGCGGGGCGTAATTTTTTTAAGGCAGTTATTGGTGCCCTTAAACGCCTGGGGTA
ATGACTCTCTAGCTTGAGGCATCAAATAAAACGAAAGGCTCAGTCGAAAGACTGGGCCTTTCGTTTTATC
TGTTGTTTGTCGGTGAACGCTCTCCTGAGTAGGACAAATCCGCCGCTAGGAGCTTGCGGCCGCCAGGATA
TCGACCCAAGTACCGCCACCTAACAATTCGTTCAAGCCGAGATCGGCTTCCCGGCCGACGCGTCAATTCG
AGCGCGTCAATTCGAGGGCCGCGGCCTAGGCGGCCAGATCTGATCAAGAGACAGTCTAGCTAGAATTAAT
TCGAGTCGACCGATCCCGTACACAAGTAGCGTCCTGAACGGAACCTTTCCCGTTTTCCAGGATCTGATCT
TCCATGTGACCTCCTAACATGGTAACGTTCATGATAACTTCTGCTCTTCATCGTGCGGCCGACTGGGCTA
AATCTGTGTTCTCTTCGGCGGCGCTGGGTGATCCTCGCCGTACTGCCCGCTTGGTTAACGTCGCCGCCCA
ATTGGCAAAATATTCTGGTAAATCAATAACCATCTCATCAGAGGGTAGTGAAGCCATGCAGGAAGGCGCT
TACCGATTTATCCGCAATCCCAACGTTTCTGCCGAGGCGATCAGAAAGGCTGGCGCCATGCAAACAGTCA
AGTTGGCTCAGGAGTTTCCCGAACTGCTGGCCATTGAGGACACCACCTCTTTGAGTTATCGCCACCAGGT
CGCCGAAGAGCTTGGCAAGCTGGGCTCTATTCAGGATAAATCCCGCGGATGGTGGGTTCACTCCGTTCTC
TTGCTCGAGGCCACCACATTCCGCACCGTAGGATTACTGCATCAGGAGTGGTGGATGCGCCCGGATGACC
CTGCCGATGCGGATGAAAAGGAGAGTGGCAAATGGCTGGCAGCCGCCGCAACTAGCCGGTTACGCATGGG
CAGCATGATGAGCAACGTGATTGCGGTCTGTGACCGCGAAGCCGATATTCATGCTTATCTGCAGGACAAA
CTGGCGCATAACGAGCGCTTCGTGGTGCGCTCCAAGCACCCACGCAAGGACGTAGAGTCTGGGTTGTATC
TGTACGACCATCTGAAGAACCAACCGGAGTTGGGTGGCTATCAGATCAGCATTCCGCAAAAGGGCGTGGT
GGATAAACGCGGTAAACGTAAAAATCGACCAGCCCGCAAGGCGAGCTTGAGCCTGCGCAGTGGGCGCATC
ACGCTAAAACAGGGGAATATCACGCTCAACGCGGTGCTGGCCGAGGAGATTAACCCGCCCAAGGGTGAGA
CCCCGTTGAAATGGTTGTTGCTGACCAGCGAACCGGTCGAGTCGCTAGCCCAAGCCTTGCGCGTCATCGA
CATTTATACCCATCGCTGGCGGATCGAGGAGTTCCATAAGGCATGGAAAACCGGAGCAGGAGCCGAGAGG
CAACGCATGGAGGAGCCGGATAATCTGGAGCGGATGGTCTCGATCCTCTCGTTTGTTGCGGTCAGGCTGT
TACAGCTCAGAGAAAGCTTCACGCTGCCGCAAGCACTCAGGGCGCAAGGGCTGCTAAAGGAAGCGGAACA
CGTAGAAAGCCAGTCCGCAGAAACGGTGCTGACCCCGGATGAATGTCAGCTACTGGGCTATCTGGACAAG
GGAAAACGCAAGCGCAAAGAGAAAGCAGGTAGCTTGCAGTGGGCTTACATGGCGATAGCTAGACTGGGCG
GTTTTATGGACAGCAAGCGAACCGGAATTGCCAGCTGGGGCGCCCTCTGGGAAGGTTGGGAAGCCCTGCA
AAGTAAACTGGATGGCTTTCTTGCCGCCAAGGATCTGATGGCGCAGGGGATCAAGATCTGATCGGTCGAT
CGAATTAATTCCCAATTCTTGAAGACGAAAGGGCCTCGTGATACGCCTATTTTTATAGGTTAATGTCATG
ATAATAATGGTTTCTTAGACGTCAGGTGGCACTTTTCGGGGAAATGTGCGCGGAACCCCTATTTGTTTAT
TTTTCTAAATACATTCAAATATGTATCCGCTCATGAGACAATAACCCTGATAAATGCTTCAATAATATTG
AAAAAGGAAGAGTATGAGTATTCAACATTTCCGTGTCGCCCTTATTCCCTTTTTTGCGGCATTTTGCCTT
CCTGTTTTTGCTCACCCAGAAACGCTGGTGAAAGTAAAAGATGCTGAAGATCAGTTGGGTGCACGAGTGG
GTTACATCGAACTGGATCTCAACAGCGGTAAGATCCTTGAGAGTTTTCGCCCCGAAGAACGTTTTCCAAT
GATGAGCACTTTTAAAGTTCTGCTATGTGGCGCGGTATTATCCCGTATTGACGCCGGGCAAGAGCAACTC
GGTCGCCGCATACACTATTCTCAGAATGACTTGGTTGAGTACTCACCAGTCACAGAAAAGCATCTTACGG
ATGGCATGACAGTAAGAGAATTATGCAGTGCTGCCATAACCATGAGTGATAACACTGCGGCCAACTTACT
TCTGACAACGATCGGAGGACCGAAGGAGCTAACCGCTTTTTTGCACAACATGGGGGATCATGTAACTCGC
CTTGATCGTTGGGAACCGGAGCTGAATGAAGCCATACCAAACGACGAGCGTGACACCACGATGCCTGTAG
CAATGGCAACAACGTTGCGCAAACTATTAACTGGCGAACTACTTACTCTAGCTTCCCGGCAACAATTAAT
AGACTGGATGGAGGCGGATAAAGTTGCAGGACCACTTCTGCGCTCGGCCCTTCCGGCTGGCTGGTTTATT
GCTGATAAATCTGGAGCCGGTGAGCGTGGGTCTCGCGGTATCATTGCAGCACTGGGGCCAGATGGTAAGC
CCTCCCGTATCGTAGTTATCTACACGACGGGGAGTCAGGCAACTATGGATGAACGAAATAGACAGATCGC
TGAGATAGGTGCCTCACTGATTAAGCATTGGTAACTGTCAGACCAAGTTTACTCATATATACTTTAGATT
GATTTAAAACTTCATTTTTAATTTAAAAGGATCTAGGTGAAGATCCGGGGAATTGGGGATCAATTCCGTT
TTCCGCTGCATAACCCTGCTTCGGGGTCATTATAGCGATTTTTTCGGTATATCCATCCTTTTTCGCACGA
TATACAGGATTTTGCCAAAGGGTTCGTGTAGACTTTCCTTGGTGTATCCAACGGCGTCAGCCGGGCAGGA
TAGGTGAAGTAGGCCCACCCGCGAGCGGGTGTTCCTTCTTCACTGTCCCTTATTCGCACCTGGCGGTGCT
CAACGGGAATCCTGCTCTGCGAGGCTGGCCGGCTACCGCCGGCGTAACAGATGAGGGCAAGCGGATGGCT
GATGAAACCAAGCCAACCAGGAAGGGCAGCCCACCTATCACGGAATTGATCCGGCCACGATGCGTCCGGC
GTAGAGGATCTGAAGATCAGCAGTTCAACCTGTTGATAGTACGTACTAAGCTCTCATGTTTCACGTACTA
AGCTCTCATGTTTAACGTACTAAGCTCTCATGTTTAACGAACTAAACCCTCATGGCTAACGTACTAAGCT
CTCATGTTTCACGTACTAAGCTCTCATGTTTGAACAATAAAATTAATATAAATCAGCAACTTAAATAGCC
TCTAAGGTTTTAAGTTTTATAAGAAAAAAAAGAATATATAAGGCTTTTAAAGCTTTTAAGGTTTAACGGT
TGTGGACAACAAGCCAGGGATGTAACGCACTGAGAAGCCCTTAGAGCCTCTCAAAGCAATTTTGAGTGAC
ACAGGAACACTTAACGGCTGACATGGGAATTAATTCTGACTCTTATACACAAGTGCGGCCCTCGAATTGA
CGCGCTCCACCGCGGTGGCGGCCGCTCTAGAACTAGTGGATCCCCCGGGCTGCAGGAATTCGATATCCAT
AAACTGCCAGGAATTGGGGATCGGATTCGAGCTCGCACGCTGCCGCAAGCACTCAGGGCGCAAGGGCTGC
TAAAGGAAGCGGAACACGTAGAAAGCCAGTCCGCAGAAACGGTGCTGACCCCGGATGAATGTCAGCTACT
GGGCTATCTGGACAAGGGAAAACGCAAGCGCAAAGAGAAAGCAGGTAGCTTGCAGTGGGCTTACATGGCG
ATAGCTAGACTGGGCGGTTTTATGGACAGCAAGCGAACCGGAATTGCCAGCTGGGCCGCCCTCTGGTAAG
GTTGGGAAGCCCTGCAAAGTAAACTGGATGGCTTTCTTGCCGCCAAGGATCTGATGGCGCAGGGGATCAA
GATCTGATCAAGAGACAGGATACTAGTGGAGGAAGAAAAA
